Addgene plasmid #127240: pAAV-hSyn-ChRger3-TS-EYFP
Purpose: High photocurrent, low-light sensitive channelrhodopsin (ChRger3) for optogenetic activation with systemic delivery or for low-light activation. Driven by human Synapsin I promoter.
Depositing lab: Viviana Gradinaru. Depositing organization: California Institute of Technology. Publication: Machine learning-guided channelrhodopsin engineering enables minimally invasive optogenetics. Bedbrook CN, Yang KK, Robinson JE, Mackey ED, Gradinaru V, Arnold FH. Nat Methods. 2019 Oct 14. pii: 10.1038/s41592-019-0583-8. doi: 10.1038/s41592-019-0583-8. PubMed 31611694.
Backbone
  Vector backbone: pAAV
  Backbone size w/o insert (bp): 4559
  Total vector size (bp): 6428
  Vector type: Mammalian Expression, AAV
Growth in bacteria
  Bacterial resistance: Ampicillin, 100 μg/mL
  Growth temperature: 37°C
  Growth strain: NEB Stable
  Growth instructions: Use Rec A- competent cells such as Stbl3 cells from Invitrogen for transformation.
  Copy number: High Copy
Gene/Insert
  Gene/Insert name: ChRger3-TS-EYFP
  Insert size (bp): 1869
  Promoter: hSyn1
  Tag / fusion protein: EYFP (C terminal on insert); SpyTag (N terminal on insert)
  Cloning method: Restriction Enzyme; 5′ cloning site BamHI (not destroyed); 3′ cloning site EcoRI (not destroyed)
  Sequencing primers: 5′ gaggcgcgagataggggg; 3′ atatcgaattcttattacttgtacagctcgtccatgcc
Terms and licenses: Academic/Nonprofit Terms; Industry Terms: Not Available to Industry
How to cite: pAAV-hSyn-ChRger3-TS-EYFP was a gift from Viviana Gradinaru (Addgene plasmid # 127240 ; http://n2t.net/addgene:127240 ; RRID:Addgene_127240)
