[The description below was written by a language model from this plasmid's Addgene catalogue record and pLannotate feature annotations shown in this document.]
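Description:
pAAV-hSyn-ChRger3-TS-EYFP is an adeno-associated virus transfer plasmid for neuron-targeted mammalian expression of an engineered channelrhodopsin. It is built on a pAAV backbone and is about 6.4 kb in total. The bacterial portion carries a high-copy ColE1/pUC-type origin, an f1 phage origin, and a β-lactamase gene with its own promoter for ampicillin selection. AAV2 inverted terminal repeats flank the expression cassette and allow it to be packaged into recombinant AAV particles. In the sequenced record the downstream ITR is annotated intact, while the upstream one appears only as short fragments. This is common for these repeat-rich, recombination-prone elements and fits the catalogue's advice to use recombination-deficient hosts.

Between the ITRs, the human synapsin I promoter restricts expression to neurons and drives the 1.9 kb ChRger3-TS-EYFP insert, cloned between BamHI and EcoRI sites. ChRger3 is described as a high-photocurrent, low-light-sensitive channelrhodopsin. The annotation software recognises only a short stretch of it by similarity to CheRiff, and most of the opsin coding region is unannotated. The catalogue lists an N-terminal SpyTag, which does not appear in the feature table. The opsin is followed by a short KCNJ2 (Kir2.1)-derived segment, corresponding to the "TS" trafficking signal that promotes membrane localisation. A C-terminal EYFP follows for visualising expressing cells. A WPRE enhances transcript stability and expression, and the human growth hormone polyadenylation signal terminates the transcript.

The construct is intended for optogenetic activation of neurons, particularly where light delivery is limited or where the vector is delivered systemically, supporting minimally invasive stimulation.
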