Features (pLannotate 1.2.2; 17 found; start..end, strand, type, name):
     12..39      +  repeat_region  AAV2 ITR (fragment): inverted terminal repeat of adeno-associated virus serotype 2 inverted
     68..95      +  repeat_region  AAV2 ITR (fragment): inverted terminal repeat of adeno-associated virus serotype 2 inverted
    175..622     +  promoter       hSyn promoter: human synapsin I promoter; confers neuron-specific expression (Kügler et al., 2003)
   1520..1628    +  CDS            CheRiff (fragment): blue light-activated optogenetic actuator derived from Scherffelia dubia channelrhodopsin (Hochbaum et al., 2014)
   1740..1799    +  CDS            KCNJ2 (fragment): KCNJ2_HUMAN - Also known as IRK1. Experimental evidence at protein level: Swiss-Prot protein existence level 1. Probably participates in establishing action potential waveform and excitability of neuronal and muscle tissues. Inward rectifier potassium channels are characterized by a greater tendency to allow potassium to flow into the cell rather than out of it. Their voltage dependence is regulated by the concentration of extracellular potassium; as external potassium is raised, the voltage range of the channel opening shifts to more positive voltages. The inward rectification is mainly due t
   1798..2516    +  CDS            EYFP (fragment): enhanced YFP mammalian codon-optimized
   2520..2544    +  misc_feature   MCS (fragment): pBluescript multiple cloning site
   2544..3132    +  misc_feature   WPRE: woodchuck hepatitis virus posttranscriptional regulatory element
   3164..3640    +  polyA_signal   hGH poly(A) signal: human growth hormone polyadenylation signal
   3680..3820    +  repeat_region  AAV2 ITR: inverted terminal repeat of adeno-associated virus serotype 2 inverted
   3825..3876    -  misc_feature   bom (fragment): basis of mobility region from pBR322
   3895..4350    +  rep_origin     f1 ori (sequence partly withheld): f1 bacteriophage origin of replication; arrow indicates direction of (+) strand synthesis
   4351..4400    -  misc_feature   bom (fragment): basis of mobility region from pBR322
   4502..4537    -  CDS            rop (fragment): Rop protein, which maintains plasmids at low copy number; rop
   4632..4736    +  promoter       AmpR promoter: bla
   4737..5597    +  CDS            AmpR: β-lactamase; bla; confers resistance to ampicillin, carbenicillin, and related antibiotics
   5768..6356    +  rep_origin     ori: high-copy-number ColE1/pMB1/pBR322/pUC origin of replication
>Addgene plasmid #127240 | pAAV-hSyn-ChRger3-TS-EYFP | addgene full sequence | sequence record 247091 | Addgene NGS Result
CCTGCAGGCAGCTGCGCGCTCGCTCGCTCACTGAGGCCGCCCGGGCGTCGGGCGACCTTTGGTCGCCCGG
CCTCAGTGAGCGAGCGAGCGCGCAGAGAGGGAGTGGCCAACTCCATCACTAGGGGTTCCTGCGGCCGCAC
GCGTGTGTCTAGACTGCAGAGGGCCCTGCGTATGAGTGCAAGTGGGTTTTAGGACCAGGATGAGGCGGGG
TGGGGGTGCCTACCTGACGACCGACCCCGACCCACTGGACAAGCACCCAACCCCCATTCCCCAAATTGCG
CATCCCCTATCAGAGAGGGGGAGGGGAAACAGGATGCGGCGAGGCGCGTGCGCACTGCCAGCTTCAGCAC
CGCGGACAGTGCCTTCGCCCCCGCCTGGCGGCGCGCGCCACCGCCGCCTCAGCACTGAAGGCGCGCTGAC
GTCACTCGCCGGTCCCCCGCAAACTCCCCTTCCCGGCCACCTTGGTCGCGTCCGCGCCGCCGCCGGCCCA
GCCGGACCGCACCACGCGAGGCGCGAGATAGGGGGGCACGGGCGCGACCATCTGCGCTGCGGCGCCGGCG
ACTCAGCGCTGCCTCAGTCTGCGGTGGGCAGCGGAGGAGTCGTGTCGTGCCTGAGAGCGCAGTCGAGAAG
GTACCGGATCCGCCACCATGTCGCGGAGGCCATGGCTTCTTGCCCTAGCGCTGGCAGTGGCGCTGGCGGC
CGGCAGCGCAGGAGCCGCCCACATCGTGATGGTGGACGCCTACAAGCCCACCAAGTCGACTGGCAGTGAC
GCGACGGTGCCGGTCGCGACTCAGGATGGCCCCGACTACGTTTTCCACCGTGCCCACGAGCGCATGCTCT
TCCAAACCTCATACACTCTTGAGAACAATGGTTCTGTTATTTGCATCCCGAACAACGGCCAGTGCTTCTG
CTTGGCTTGGCTTAAATCCAACGGAACAAATGCCGAGAAGTTGGCTGCCAACATTCTGCAGTGGATTACT
TTTGCGCTTTCAGCGCTCTGCCTGATGTTCTACGGCTACCAGACCTGGAAGTCTACTTGCGGCTGGGAGG
AGATTTACGTGGCCACGATCGAGATGATCAAGTTCATCATCGAGTATTTCCATGAGTTTGACAGTCCTGC
GATGCTGTTCCTGTACGGAGGCAACATTACCCCATGGCTTCGTTACGCCGAGTGGCTGCTGACATGCCCT
GTCATTCTTATCCATCTGAGCAACATCACCGGTCTGAGTGAGGCATATAATAAGCGTACCATGGCTCTGC
TGGTGTCAGACCTGGGCACTATCTGCATGGGCGTGACAGCCGCTCTGGCCACTGGGTGGGTGAAGTGGCT
GTTTTACTGTATCGGCCTGGTGTACGGCACCCAGACATTCTACAACGCAGGAATCATCTACGTGGAGGCG
TACCACACCGTGCCGAAGGGCCGGTGTCGCCAGGTGGTGACTGGCATGGCTTGGCTCTTCTTCGTATCAT
GGGGTATGTTCCCCATCCTGTTCATCCTCGGCCCCGAGGGCTTCGGCGTCCTGAGCGTGGCTGGGTCCAC
TATTGGCCACACCATCGCCGACCTGCTGTCCAAGAATATTTGGGGACTGCTCGGGCACTTCCTGCGCATC
AAAATCCACGAGCATATCCTCATCCACGGCGACATTCGCAAGACCACCAAATTGAACATTGGTGGCACTG
AGATTGAGGTCGAGACGCTGGTGGAGGACGAGGCCGAGGCTGGCGCGGTCGCGGCCGCCAAGAGCAGGAT
CACCAGCGAGGGCGAGTACATCCCCCTGGACCAGATCGACATCAACGTGGTGAGCAAGGGCGAGGAGCTG
TTCACCGGGGTGGTGCCCATCCTGGTCGAGCTGGACGGCGACGTAAACGGCCACAAGTTCAGCGTGTCCG
GCGAGGGCGAGGGCGATGCCACCTACGGCAAGCTGACCCTGAAGTTCATCTGCACCACCGGCAAGCTGCC
CGTGCCCTGGCCCACCCTCGTGACCACCTTCGGCTACGGCCTGCAGTGCTTCGCCCGCTACCCCGACCAC
ATGAAGCAGCACGACTTCTTCAAGTCCGCCATGCCCGAAGGCTACGTCCAGGAGCGCACCATCTTCTTCA
AGGACGACGGCAACTACAAGACCCGCGCCGAGGTGAAGTTCGAGGGCGACACCCTGGTGAACCGCATCGA
GCTGAAGGGCATCGACTTCAAGGAGGACGGCAACATCCTGGGGCACAAGCTGGAGTACAACTACAACAGC
CACAACGTCTATATCATGGCCGACAAGCAGAAGAACGGCATCAAGGTGAACTTCAAGATCCGCCACAACA
TCGAGGACGGCAGCGTGCAGCTCGCCGACCACTACCAGCAGAACACCCCCATCGGCGACGGCCCCGTGCT
GCTGCCCGACAACCACTACCTGAGCTACCAGTCCGCCCTGAGCAAAGACCCCAACGAGAAGCGCGATCAC
ATGGTCCTGCTGGAGTTCGTGACCGCCGCCGGGATCACTCTCGGCATGGACGAGCTGTACAAGTAATAAG
AATTCGATATCAAGCTTATCGATAATCAACCTCTGGATTACAAAATTTGTGAAAGATTGACTGGTATTCT
TAACTATGTTGCTCCTTTTACGCTATGTGGATACGCTGCTTTAATGCCTTTGTATCATGCTATTGCTTCC
CGTATGGCTTTCATTTTCTCCTCCTTGTATAAATCCTGGTTGCTGTCTCTTTATGAGGAGTTGTGGCCCG
TTGTCAGGCAACGTGGCGTGGTGTGCACTGTGTTTGCTGACGCAACCCCCACTGGTTGGGGCATTGCCAC
CACCTGTCAGCTCCTTTCCGGGACTTTCGCTTTCCCCCTCCCTATTGCCACGGCGGAACTCATCGCCGCC
TGCCTTGCCCGCTGCTGGACAGGGGCTCGGCTGTTGGGCACTGACAATTCCGTGGTGTTGTCGGGGAAAT
CATCGTCCTTTCCTTGGCTGCTCGCCTATGTTGCCACCTGGATTCTGCGCGGGACGTCCTTCTGCTACGT
CCCTTCGGCCCTCAATCCAGCGGACCTTCCTTCCCGCGGCCTGCTGCCGGCTCTGCGGCCTCTTCCGCGT
CTTCGCCTTCGCCCTCAGACGAGTCGGATCTCCCTTTGGGCCGCCTCCCCGCATCGATACCGAGCGCTGC
TCGAGAGATCTACGGGTGGCATCCCTGTGACCCCTCCCCAGTGCCTCTCCTGGCCCTGGAAGTTGCCACT
CCAGTGCCCACCAGCCTTGTCCTAATAAAATTAAGTTGCATCATTTTGTCTGACTAGGTGTCCTTCTATA
ATATTATGGGGTGGAGGGGGGTGGTATGGAGCAAGGGGCAAGTTGGGAAGACAACCTGTAGGGCCTGCGG
GGTCTATTGGGAACCAAGCTGGAGTGCAGTGGCACAATCTTGGCTCACTGCAATCTCCGCCTCCTGGGTT
CAAGCGATTCTCCTGCCTCAGCCTCCCGAGTTGTTGGGATTCCAGGCATGCATGACCAGGCTCAGCTAAT
TTTTGTTTTTTTGGTAGAGACGGGGTTTCACCATATTGGCCAGGCTGGTCTCCAACTCCTAATCTCAGGT
GATCTACCCACCTTGGCCTCCCAAATTGCTGGGATTACAGGCGTGAACCACTGCTCCCTTCCCTGTCCTT
CTGATTTTGTAGGTAACCACGTGCGGACCGAGCGGCCGCAGGAACCCCTAGTGATGGAGTTGGCCACTCC
CTCTCTGCGCGCTCGCTCGCTCACTGAGGCCGGGCGACCAAAGGTCGCCCGACGCCCGGGCTTTGCCCGG
GCGGCCTCAGTGAGCGAGCGAGCGCGCAGCTGCCTGCAGGGGCGCCTGATGCGGTATTTTCTCCTTACGC
ATCTGTGCGGTATTTCACACCGCATA
[95 nt withheld, positions 3877-3971]
T
[46 nt withheld, positions 3973-4018]
C
[141 nt withheld, positions 4020-4160]
CCTTTGACGTTGGAGTCCACGTTCTTT
[37 nt withheld, positions 4188-4224]
ACTCTATCTCGGGCTATTCTTTTGATTTATAAGGGATTTTGCCGATTTCGGTCTATTGGTTAAAAAATGA
GCTGATTTAACAAAAATTTAACGCGAATTTTAACAAAATATTAACGTTTACAATTTTATGGTGCACTCTC
AGTACAATCTGCTCTGATGCCGCATAGTTAAGCCAGCCCCGACACCCGCCAACACCCGCTGACGCGCCCT
GACGGGCTTGTCTGCTCCCGGCATCCGCTTACAGACAAGCTGTGACCGTCTCCGGGAGCTGCATGTGTCA
GAGGTTTTCACCGTCATCACCGAAACGCGCGAGACGAAAGGGCCTCGTGATACGCCTATTTTTATAGGTT
AATGTCATGATAATAATGGTTTCTTAGACGTCAGGTGGCACTTTTCGGGGAAATGTGCGCGGAACCCCTA
TTTGTTTATTTTTCTAAATACATTCAAATATGTATCCGCTCATGAGACAATAACCCTGATAAATGCTTCA
ATAATATTGAAAAAGGAAGAGTATGAGTATTCAACATTTCCGTGTCGCCCTTATTCCCTTTTTTGCGGCA
TTTTGCCTTCCTGTTTTTGCTCACCCAGAAACGCTGGTGAAAGTAAAAGATGCTGAAGATCAGTTGGGTG
CACGAGTGGGTTACATCGAACTGGATCTCAACAGCGGTAAGATCCTTGAGAGTTTTCGCCCCGAAGAACG
TTTTCCAATGATGAGCACTTTTAAAGTTCTGCTATGTGGCGCGGTATTATCCCGTATTGACGCCGGGCAA
GAGCAACTCGGTCGCCGCATACACTATTCTCAGAATGACTTGGTTGAGTACTCACCAGTCACAGAAAAGC
ATCTTACGGATGGCATGACAGTAAGAGAATTATGCAGTGCTGCCATAACCATGAGTGATAACACTGCGGC
CAACTTACTTCTGACAACGATCGGAGGACCGAAGGAGCTAACCGCTTTTTTGCACAACATGGGGGATCAT
GTAACTCGCCTTGATCGTTGGGAACCGGAGCTGAATGAAGCCATACCAAACGACGAGCGTGACACCACGA
TGCCTGTAGCAATGGCAACAACGTTGCGCAAACTATTAACTGGCGAACTACTTACTCTAGCTTCCCGGCA
ACAATTAATAGACTGGATGGAGGCGGATAAAGTTGCAGGACCACTTCTGCGCTCGGCCCTTCCGGCTGGC
TGGTTTATTGCTGATAAATCTGGAGCCGGTGAGCGTGGGTCTCGCGGTATCATTGCAGCACTGGGGCCAG
ATGGTAAGCCCTCCCGTATCGTAGTTATCTACACGACGGGGAGTCAGGCAACTATGGATGAACGAAATAG
ACAGATCGCTGAGATAGGTGCCTCACTGATTAAGCATTGGTAACTGTCAGACCAAGTTTACTCATATATA
CTTTAGATTGATTTAAAACTTCATTTTTAATTTAAAAGGATCTAGGTGAAGATCCTTTTTGATAATCTCA
TGACCAAAATCCCTTAACGTGAGTTTTCGTTCCACTGAGCGTCAGACCCCGTAGAAAAGATCAAAGGATC
TTCTTGAGATCCTTTTTTTCTGCGCGTAATCTGCTGCTTGCAAACAAAAAAACCACCGCTACCAGCGGTG
GTTTGTTTGCCGGATCAAGAGCTACCAACTCTTTTTCCGAAGGTAACTGGCTTCAGCAGAGCGCAGATAC
CAAATACTGTTCTTCTAGTGTAGCCGTAGTTAGGCCACCACTTCAAGAACTCTGTAGCACCGCCTACATA
CCTCGCTCTGCTAATCCTGTTACCAGTGGCTGCTGCCAGTGGCGATAAGTCGTGTCTTACCGGGTTGGAC
TCAAGACGATAGTTACCGGATAAGGCGCAGCGGTCGGGCTGAACGGGGGGTTCGTGCACACAGCCCAGCT
TGGAGCGAACGACCTACACCGAACTGAGATACCTACAGCGTGAGCTATGAGAAAGCGCCACGCTTCCCGA
AGGGAGAAAGGCGGACAGGTATCCGGTAAGCGGCAGGGTCGGAACAGGAGAGCGCACGAGGGAGCTTCCA
GGGGGAAACGCCTGGTATCTTTATAGTCCTGTCGGGTTTCGCCACCTCTGACTTGAGCGTCGATTTTTGT
GATGCTCGTCAGGGGGGCGGAGCCTATGGAAAAACGCCAGCAACGCGGCCTTTTTACGGTTCCTGGCCTT
TTGCTGGCCTTTTGCTCACATGT
